Addgene plasmid #241273: pSS02 NAPstar3
Purpose: Expresses NADPH/NADP+ biosensor NAPstar3 in Arabidopsis thaliana
Depositing lab: Markus Schwarzländer. Depositing organization: Universität Münster. Publication: A family of NADPH/NADP(+) biosensors reveals in vivo dynamics of central redox metabolism across eukaryotes. Scherschel M, Niemeier JO, Jacobs LJHC, Hoffmann MDA, Diederich A, Bell C, Hohne P, Raetz S, Kroll JB, Steinbeck J, Lichtenauer S, Multhoff J, Zimmermann J, Sadhanasatish T, Rothemann RA, Grashoff C, Messens J, Ampofo E, Laschke MW, Riemer J, Roma LP, Schwarzlander M, Morgan B. Nat Commun. 2024 Dec 19;15(1):10704. doi: 10.1038/s41467-024-55302-x. PubMed 39702652.
Backbone
  Vector backbone: pSS02
  Backbone size w/o insert (bp): 9954
  Total vector size (bp): 12723
  Vector type: Plant Expression
  Selectable markers: Hygromycin
Growth in bacteria
  Bacterial resistance: Kanamycin, 50 μg/mL
  Growth temperature: 37°C
  Growth strain: DH5alpha
  Copy number: Unknown
Gene/Insert
  Gene/Insert name: cyt-NAPstar3
  Species: Aequorea victoria; Thermus aquaticus, Discosoma sp.
  Insert size (bp): 2769
Resource information
  A portion of this plasmid was derived from a plasmid made by: the original Peredox-mCherry sequence came from Gary Yellen’s lab via Addgene
Terms and licenses: Academic/Nonprofit Terms; Industry Terms: Not Available to Industry
How to cite: pSS02 NAPstar3 was a gift from Markus Schwarzländer (Addgene plasmid # 241273 ; http://n2t.net/addgene:241273 ; RRID:Addgene_241273)
