[The description below was written by a language model from this plasmid's Addgene catalogue record and pLannotate feature annotations shown in this document.]
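Description:
pSS02 NAPstar3 is a binary T-DNA plant expression vector of about 12.7 kb, built on the pSS02 backbone, for expressing the NADPH/NADP+ biosensor NAPstar3 in Arabidopsis thaliana. The backbone carries right and left border repeats from nopaline-type T-DNA. It also has a ColE1/pUC-type origin with a pBR322 bom site for propagation in E. coli, and the pVS1 oriV, RepA and StaA functions that normally support replication and stable maintenance in Agrobacterium. This layout is consistent with Agrobacterium-mediated delivery, although the record does not name the transformation route. A kanamycin resistance gene (aphA-3) outside the borders provides bacterial selection. Within the T-DNA, an enhanced CaMV 35S promoter drives a hygromycin phosphotransferase gene ending in the CaMV poly(A) signal, which allows selection of transformed plants.

The payload is the roughly 2.8 kb cyt-NAPstar3 insert, flanked by attB1 and attB2 sites, which indicates it was introduced by Gateway recombination. It is followed by a NOS terminator. The annotation software labels the coding sequence as Peredox fused to mCherry, reflecting the recorded derivation of the sensor from Peredox-mCherry. That design consists of two copies of the Thermus aquaticus Rex redox-sensing domain separated by circularly permuted T-Sapphire, a GFP variant, with mCherry fused at the C-terminus. mCherry can serve as a constant reference signal for ratiometric readout. The changes that make NAPstar3 respond to NADPH/NADP+ rather than NADH/NAD+ are not detailed in the record. The "cyt" prefix suggests an untargeted, cytosolic version. No promoter upstream of the sensor is annotated in the feature table, so the element driving its expression is not stated. The construct is intended for in vivo imaging of NADP redox state in plant tissues.
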