Features (pLannotate 1.2.2; 25 found; start..end, strand, type, name):
      2..23      -  misc_feature   MCS (fragment): pBluescript multiple cloning site
     40..64      +  protein_bind   attB1: mutant version of attB; recombination site for the Gateway® BP reaction BP Clonase™
     82..2127    +  CDS            Peredox: genetically encoded fluorescent biosensor of the cytosolic NADH-NAD+ redox state (Hung et al., 2011) consists of two pH-insensitive mutant copies of the Thermus aquaticus redox-sensing repressor Rex (T-Rex) separated by circularly permuted monomeric T-Sapphire (cpmTS), a pH-resistant GFP variant
   2128..2835    +  CDS            mCherry: mCherry is a basic (constitutively fluorescent) red fluorescent protein published in 2004, derived from Discosoma sp.. It is reported to be a very rapidly-maturing monomer with low acid sensitivity.
   2843..2863    -  protein_bind   attB2: mutant version of attB; core recombination site for the Gateway® BP reaction BP Clonase™
   2882..2917    -  misc_feature   MCS (fragment): pBluescript multiple cloning site
   2928..3180    +  terminator     NOS terminator: nopaline synthase terminator and poly(A) signal
   3219..3241    -  protein_bind   lac operator (fragment): The lac repressor binds to the lac operator to inhibit transcription in E. coli. This inhibition can be relieved by adding lactose or isopropyl-β-D-thiogalactopyranoside (IPTG). lac repressor encoded by lacI
   3245..3275    -  promoter       lac promoter: promoter for the E. coli lac operon
   3290..3311    -  protein_bind   CAP binding site: CAP binding activates transcription in the presence of cAMP. E. coli catabolite activator protein
   3324..3412    -  CDS            lacI (fragment): lac repressor; lacI; The lac repressor binds to the lac operator to inhibit transcription in E. coli. This inhibition can be relieved by adding lactose or isopropyl-β-D-thiogalactopyranoside (IPTG).
   3502..4178    +  promoter       CaMV 35S promoter (enhanced): cauliflower mosaic virus 35S promoter with a duplicated enhancer region
   4245..5270    +  CDS            HygR: hygromycin B phosphotransferase confers resistance to hygromycin
   5311..5485    +  polyA_signal   CaMV poly(A) signal: cauliflower mosaic virus polyadenylation signal
   5563..5587    -  misc_feature   LB T-DNA repeat: left border repeat from nopaline C58 T-DNA
   6012..6806    +  CDS            KanR: aminoglycoside phosphotransferase; aphA-3; confers resistance to kanamycin
   6893..7481    +  rep_origin     ori: high-copy-number ColE1/pMB1/pBR322/pUC origin of replication
   7667..7807    -  misc_feature   bom: basis of mobility region from pBR322
   7909..7948    -  CDS            rop (fragment): Rop protein, which maintains plasmids at low copy number; rop
   8151..8345    -  rep_origin     pVS1 oriV: origin of replication for the Pseudomonas plasmid pVS1 (Heeb et al., 2000)
   8411..9484    -  CDS            pVS1 RepA: replication protein from the Pseudomonas plasmid pVS1 (Heeb et al., 2000)
   9913..10542   -  CDS            pVS1 StaA: stability protein from the Pseudomonas plasmid pVS1 (Heeb et al., 2000)
  11102..11503   -  CDS            Y4CG_SINFN (fragment): Protein inferred from homology: Swiss-Prot protein existence level 3. From Sinorhizobium fredii (strain NBRC 101917 / NGR234).
  11843..11867   -  misc_feature   RB T-DNA repeat: right border repeat from nopaline C58 T-DNA
  11933..12087   -  CDS            lacZα (fragment): LacZα fragment of β-galactosidase; lacZ fragment
>Addgene plasmid #241273 | pSS02 NAPstar3 | addgene full sequence | sequence record 483902 | Addgene NGS Result
GGGTACCGGGCCCCCCCTCGAGGCGCGCCAAGCTATCAAACAAGTTTGTACAAAAAAGCAGGCTTCACCA
TGGTTGCTAGCAAAGTTCCTGAAGCAGCCATTTCCAGACTGATTACTTACCTGAGAATTCTGGAAGAGCT
GGAAGCCCAAGGTGTACACCGCACCGCCTCCGAGCAACTGGGCGAGCTGGCCCAGGTCACCGCCTTCCAG
GTTGATAAGGACCTGTCCTACTTCGGCTCCTACGGCACTGACGGCGTTGGCTACACTGTACCGGTCCTCA
AGAGAGAACTGCGCCATATCCTCGGTCTGAACCGCAAATGGGGCCTGTGCATCGTGGGGATGGGCCGCCT
GGGATCCGCTCTTGCTGATTGGCCTGGTTTTGGCGAGAGCTTCGAGCTGCGCGGTTTCTTCTCTAGAAAG
GCTGAGAAGGTTGGTCGGCCGGTTCGCGGTGGTGTTATCGAACACTACGATCTGCTGCCCCAGCGCGTAC
CTGGTCGCATCGAAATCGCTCTGCTGACGGTTCCACGCGAGGCAGCACAGAAGGCTGCCGACCTGCTGGT
TGCCGCTGGCATCAAGGGCATCCTGAACTTCGCTCCAGTTGTACTGGAGGTTCCCAAGGAAGTGGCTGTT
GAGAACGTTGACATCCTGGCCGGTCTGACGCGTCTGAGCTTTGCCATTCTGAACCCCACGTGGAGCGCAG
CAGGTGGGCATGGTTTCACTGCTCACAACGTGTATATCATGGCTGACAAACAGAAGAACGGTATCAAGGC
CAACTTCAAGATCCGCCACAACATCGAAGACGGCGGCGTTCAGCTGGCTGATCACTACCAGCAGAACACC
CCAATCGGCGACGGCCCTGTTCTGCTGCCTGACAACCACTACTTAAGCATCCAGTCTAAACTGTCCAAAG
ACCCAAACGAGAAGCGCGACCACATGGTTCTGCTGGAATTTGTTACCGCCGCTGGCATCACCCACGGCAT
GGACGAACTGTACAAGGGCGGCACCGGGGGATCTATGGTTTCCAAAGGCGAGGAACTGTTCACTGGTGTT
GTTCCTATCCTGGTTGAACTGGACGGCGACGTTAACGGCCACAAATTCAGCGTTAGCGGGGAAGGCGAAG
GAGACGCTACCTACGGCAAGCTGACTCTGAAGTTCATCTGCACCACTGGCAAGCTGCCTGTTCCTTGGCC
TACCCTGGTTACTACCTTCTCCTATGGTGTTATGGTTTTCGCCAGATATCCTGACCACATGAAGCAGCAC
GACTTCTTCAAGAGCGCCATGCCTGAGGGCTACGTTCAGGAACGCACCATCTTTTTCAAGGACGACGGCA
ACTATAAGACACGCGCTGAGGTTAAGTTCGAGGGCGACACTCTGGTTAACCGCATCGAGCTGAAGGGCAT
CGACTTCAAGGAGGACGGCAACATCCTGGGCCATAAGCTTGAATATAACACCAAGGTACCTGAAGCCGCC
ATCAGCCGCCTCATCACTTACCTCCGCATCCTGGAGGAGCTCGAAGCCCAAGGCGTTCACCGCACTGCAA
GCGAGCAGCTGGGCGAACTGGCACAGGTTACAGCATTCCAGGTTGACGAAGATCTGTCCTATTTCGGTTC
CTACGGCACCGACGGTGTTGGCTACACAGTCCCTGTCCTGAAGCGCGAGCTGCGCCACATCCTGGGCCTG
AACCGCAAGTGGGGCTTATGCATCGTTGGCATGGGCCGCCTCGGTAGTGCACTGGCAGACTGGCCGGGCT
TTGGTGAATCTTTCGAACTGCGCGGCTTCTTCTCAAGGAAGGCTGAGAAGGTTGGGCGCCCTGTTCGCGG
TGGCGTTATCGAGCATTACGACCTCCTGCCACAGCGCGTCCCGGGTCGCATCGAGATCGCCCTGCTGACC
GTTCCTCGCGAAGCTGCACAGAAGGCAGCCGACTTACTAGTCGCCGCTGGTATCAAGGGAATTCTGAACT
TCGCCCCTGTTGTTCTGGAGGTTCCTAAGGAAGTTGCTGTTGAAAACGTTGATTTCCTGGCCGGCCTGAC
CCGCCTGAGCTTCGCAATCCTGAATCCTAAGTGGCGCGAAGAAATGATGGGTTCCGGAACTGGGGGCAAC
GCCTCTGACGGTGGTGGGTCTGGTGGTATGGTGAGCAAGGGCGAGGAGGATAACATGGCCATCATCAAGG
AGTTCATGCGCTTCAAGGTGCACATGGAGGGCTCCGTGAACGGCCACGAGTTCGAGATCGAGGGCGAGGG
CGAGGGCCGCCCCTACGAGGGCACCCAGACCGCCAAGCTGAAGGTGACCAAGGGTGGCCCCCTGCCCTTC
GCCTGGGACATCCTGTCCCCTCAGTTCATGTACGGCTCCAAGGCCTACGTGAAGCACCCCGCCGACATCC
CCGACTACTTGAAGCTGTCCTTCCCCGAGGGCTTCAAGTGGGAGCGCGTGATGAACTTCGAGGACGGCGG
CGTGGTGACCGTGACCCAGGACTCCTCCCTGCAGGACGGCGAGTTCATCTACAAGGTGAAGCTGCGCGGC
ACCAACTTCCCCTCCGACGGCCCCGTAATGCAGAAGAAGACCATGGGCTGGGAGGCCTCCTCCGAGCGGA
TGTACCCCGAGGACGGCGCCCTGAAGGGCGAGATCAAGCAGAGGCTGAAGCTGAAGGACGGCGGCCACTA
CGACGCTGAGGTCAAGACCACCTACAAGGCCAAGAAGCCCGTGCAGCTGCCCGGCGCCTACAACGTCAAC
ATCAAGTTGGACATCACCTCCCACAACGAGGACTACACCATCGTGGAACAGTACGAACGCGCCGAGGGCC
GCCACTCCACCGGCGGCATGGACGAACTGTACAAGTGAGTCCCAGCTTTCTTGTACAAAGTGGTTCGATA
ATTCTTAATTAACTAGTTCTAGAGCGGCCGCCACCGCGGTGGAGCTCGAATTTCCCCGATCGTTCAAACA
TTTGGCAATAAAGTTTCTTAAGATTGAATCCTGTTGCCGGTCTTGCGATGATTATCATATAATTTCTGTT
GAATTACGTTAAGCATGTAATAATTAACATGTAATGCATGACGTTATTTATGAGATGGGTTTTTATGATT
AGAGTCCCGCAATTATACATTTAATACGCGATAGAAAACAAAATATAGCGCGCAAACTAGGATAAATTAT
CGCGCGCGGTGTCATCTATGTTACTAGATCGGGAATTCGTAATCATGTCATAGCTGTTTCCTGTGTGAAA
TTGTTATCCGCTCACAATTCCACACAACATACGAGCCGGAAGCATAAAGTGTAAAGCCTGGGGTGCCTAA
TGAGTGAGCTAACTCACATTAATTGCGTTGCGCTCACTGCCCGCTTTCCAGTCGGGAAACCTGTCGTGCC
AGCTGCATTAATGAATCGGCCAACGCGCGGGGAGAGGCGGTTTGCGTATTGGCTAGAGCAGCTTGCCAAC
ATGGTGGAGCACGACACTCTCGTCTACTCCAAGAATATCAAAGATACAGTCTCAGAAGACCAAAGGGCTA
TTGAGACTTTTCAACAAAGGGTAATATCGGGAAACCTCCTCGGATTCCATTGCCCAGCTATCTGTCACTT
CATCAAAAGGACAGTAGAAAAGGAAGGTGGCACCTACAAATGCCATCATTGCGATAAAGGAAAGGCTATC
GTTCAAGATGCCTCTGCCGACAGTGGTCCCAAAGATGGACCCCCACCCACGAGGAGCATCGTGGAAAAAG
AAGACGTTCCAACCACGTCTTCAAAGCAAGTGGATTGATGTGAACATGGTGGAGCACGACACTCTCGTCT
ACTCCAAGAATATCAAAGATACAGTCTCAGAAGACCAAAGGGCTATTGAGACTTTTCAACAAAGGGTAAT
ATCGGGAAACCTCCTCGGATTCCATTGCCCAGCTATCTGTCACTTCATCAAAAGGACAGTAGAAAAGGAA
GGTGGCACCTACAAATGCCATCATTGCGATAAAGGAAAGGCTATCGTTCAAGATGCCTCTGCCGACAGTG
GTCCCAAAGATGGACCCCCACCCACGAGGAGCATCGTGGAAAAAGAAGACGTTCCAACCACGTCTTCAAA
GCAAGTGGATTGATGTGATATCTCCACTGACGTAAGGGATGACGCACAATCCCACTATCCTTCGCAAGAC
CCTTCCTCTATATAAGGAAGTTCATTTCATTTGGAGAGGACACGCTGAAATCACCAGTCTCTCTCTACAA
ATCTATCTCTCTCGAGCTTTCGCAGATCCGGGGGGCAATGAGATATGAAAAAGCCTGAACTCACCGCGAC
GTCTGTCGAGAAGTTTCTGATCGAAAAGTTCGACAGCGTCTCCGACCTGATGCAGCTCTCGGAGGGCGAA
GAATCTCGTGCTTTCAGCTTCGATGTAGGAGGGCGTGGATATGTCCTGCGGGTAAATAGCTGCGCCGATG
GTTTCTACAAAGATCGTTATGTTTATCGGCACTTTGCATCGGCCGCGCTCCCGATTCCGGAAGTGCTTGA
CATTGGGGAGTTTAGCGAGAGCCTGACCTATTGCATCTCCCGCCGTTCACAGGGTGTCACGTTGCAAGAC
CTGCCTGAAACCGAACTGCCCGCTGTTCTACAACCGGTCGCGGAGGCTATGGATGCGATCGCTGCGGCCG
ATCTTAGCCAGACGAGCGGGTTCGGCCCATTCGGACCGCAAGGAATCGGTCAATACACTACATGGCGTGA
TTTCATATGCGCGATTGCTGATCCCCATGTGTATCACTGGCAAACTGTGATGGACGACACCGTCAGTGCG
TCCGTCGCGCAGGCTCTCGATGAGCTGATGCTTTGGGCCGAGGACTGCCCCGAAGTCCGGCACCTCGTGC
ACGCGGATTTCGGCTCCAACAATGTCCTGACGGACAATGGCCGCATAACAGCGGTCATTGACTGGAGCGA
GGCGATGTTCGGGGATTCCCAATACGAGGTCGCCAACATCTTCTTCTGGAGGCCGTGGTTGGCTTGTATG
GAGCAGCAGACGCGCTACTTCGAGCGGAGGCATCCGGAGCTTGCAGGATCGCCACGACTCCGGGCGTATA
TGCTCCGCATTGGTCTTGACCAACTCTATCAGAGCTTGGTTGACGGCAATTTCGATGATGCAGCTTGGGC
GCAGGGTCGATGCGACGCAATCGTCCGATCCGGAGCCGGGACTGTCGGGCGTACACAAATCGCCCGCAGA
AGCGCGGCCGTCTGGACCGATGGCTGTGTAGAAGTACTCGCCGATAGTGGAAACCGACGCCCCAGCACTC
GTCCGAGGGCAAAGAAATAGAGTAGATGCCGACCGGGATCTGTCGATCGACAAGCTCGAGTTTCTCCATA
ATAATGTGTGAGTAGTTCCCAGATAAGGGAATTAGGGTTCCTATAGGGTTTCGCTCATGTGTTGAGCATA
TAAGAAACCCTTAGTATGTATTTGTATTTGTAAAATACTTCTATCAATAAAATTTCTAATTCCTAAAACC
AAAATCCAGTACTAAAATCCAGATCCCCCGAATTAATTCGGCGTTAATTCAGTACATTAAAAACGTCCGC
AATGTGTTATTAAGTTGTCTAAGCGTCAATTTGTTTACACCACAATATATCCTGCCACCAGCCAGCCAAC
AGCTCCCCGACCGGCAGCTCGGCACAAAATCACCACTCGATACAGGCAGCCCATCAGTCCGGGACGGCGT
CAGCGGGAGAGCCGTTGTAAGGCGGCAGACTTTGCTCATGTTACCGATGCTATTCGGAAGAACGGCAACT
AAGCTGCCGGGTTTGAAACACGGATGATCTCGCGGAGGGTAGCATGTTGATTGTAACGATGACAGAGCGT
TGCTGCCTGTGATCACCGCGGTTTCAAAATCGGCTCCGTCGATACTATGTTATACGCCAACTTTGAAAAC
AACTTTGAAAAAGCTGTTTTCTGGTATTTAAGGTTTTAGAATGCAAGGAACAGTGAATTGGAGTTCGTCT
TGTTATAATTAGCTTCTTGGGGTATCTTTAAATACTGTAGAAAAGAGGAAGGAAATAATAAATGGCTAAA
ATGAGAATATCACCGGAATTGAAAAAACTGATCGAAAAATACCGCTGCGTAAAAGATACGGAAGGAATGT
CTCCTGCTAAGGTATATAAGCTGGTGGGAGAAAATGAAAACCTATATTTAAAAATGACGGACAGCCGGTA
TAAAGGGACCACCTATGATGTGGAACGGGAAAAGGACATGATGCTATGGCTGGAAGGAAAGCTGCCTGTT
CCAAAGGTCCTGCACTTTGAACGGCATGATGGCTGGAGCAATCTGCTCATGAGTGAGGCCGATGGCGTCC
TTTGCTCGGAAGAGTATGAAGATGAACAAAGCCCTGAAAAGATTATCGAGCTGTATGCGGAGTGCATCAG
GCTCTTTCACTCCATCGACATATCGGATTGTCCCTATACGAATAGCTTAGACAGCCGCTTAGCCGAATTG
GATTACTTACTGAATAACGATCTGGCCGATGTGGATTGCGAAAACTGGGAAGAAGACACTCCATTTAAAG
ATCCGCGCGAGCTGTATGATTTTTTAAAGACGGAAAAGCCCGAAGAGGAACTTGTCTTTTCCCACGGCGA
CCTGGGAGACAGCAACATCTTTGTGAAAGATGGCAAAGTAAGTGGCTTTATTGATCTTGGGAGAAGCGGC
AGGGCGGACAAGTGGTATGACATTGCCTTCTGCGTCCGGTCGATCAGGGAGGATATCGGGGAAGAACAGT
ATGTCGAGCTATTTTTTGACTTACTGGGGATCAAGCCTGATTGGGAGAAAATAAAATATTATATTTTACT
GGATGAATTGTTTTAGTACCTAGAATGCATGACCAAAATCCCTTAACGTGAGTTTTCGTTCCACTGAGCG
TCAGACCCCGTAGAAAAGATCAAAGGATCTTCTTGAGATCCTTTTTTTCTGCGCGTAATCTGCTGCTTGC
AAACAAAAAAACCACCGCTACCAGCGGTGGTTTGTTTGCCGGATCAAGAGCTACCAACTCTTTTTCCGAA
GGTAACTGGCTTCAGCAGAGCGCAGATACCAAATACTGTCCTTCTAGTGTAGCCGTAGTTAGGCCACCAC
TTCAAGAACTCTGTAGCACCGCCTACATACCTCGCTCTGCTAATCCTGTTACCAGTGGCTGCTGCCAGTG
GCGATAAGTCGTGTCTTACCGGGTTGGACTCAAGACGATAGTTACCGGATAAGGCGCAGCGGTCGGGCTG
AACGGGGGGTTCGTGCACACAGCCCAGCTTGGAGCGAACGACCTACACCGAACTGAGATACCTACAGCGT
GAGCTATGAGAAAGCGCCACGCTTCCCGAAGGGAGAAAGGCGGACAGGTATCCGGTAAGCGGCAGGGTCG
GAACAGGAGAGCGCACGAGGGAGCTTCCAGGGGGAAACGCCTGGTATCTTTATAGTCCTGTCGGGTTTCG
CCACCTCTGACTTGAGCGTCGATTTTTGTGATGCTCGTCAGGGGGGCGGAGCCTATGGAAAAACGCCAGC
AACGCGGCCTTTTTACGGTTCCTGGCCTTTTGCTGGCCTTTTGCTCACATGTTCTTTCCTGCGTTATCCC
CTGATTCTGTGGATAACCGTATTACCGCCTTTGAGTGAGCTGATACCGCTCGCCGCAGCCGAACGACCGA
GCGCAGCGAGTCAGTGAGCGAGGAAGCGGAAGAGCGCCTGATGCGGTATTTTCTCCTTACGCATCTGTGC
GGTATTTCACACCGCATATGGTGCACTCTCAGTACAATCTGCTCTGATGCCGCATAGTTAAGCCAGTATA
CACTCCGCTATCGCTACGTGACTGGGTCATGGCTGCGCCCCGACACCCGCCAACACCCGCTGACGCGCCC
TGACGGGCTTGTCTGCTCCCGGCATCCGCTTACAGACAAGCTGTGACCGTCTCCGGGAGCTGCATGTGTC
AGAGGTTTTCACCGTCATCACCGAAACGCGCGAGGCAGGGTGCCTTGATGTGGGCGCCGGCGGTCGAGTG
GCGACGGCGCGGCTTGTCCGCGCCCTGGTAGATTGCCTGGCCGTAGGCCAGCCATTTTTGAGCGGCCAGC
GGCCGCGATAGGCCGACGCGAAGCGGCGGGGCGTAGGGAGCGCAGCGACCGAAGGGTAGGCGCTTTTTGC
AGCTCTTCGGCTGTGCGCTGGCCAGACAGTTATGCACAGGCCAGGCGGGTTTTAAGAGTTTTAATAAGTT
TTAAAGAGTTTTAGGCGGAAAAATCGCCTTTTTTCTCTTTTATATCAGTCACTTACATGTGTGACCGGTT
CCCAATGTACGGCTTTGGGTTCCCAATGTACGGGTTCCGGTTCCCAATGTACGGCTTTGGGTTCCCAATG
TACGTGCTATCCACAGGAAAGAGACCTTTTCGACCTTTTTCCCCTGCTAGGGCAATTTGCCCTAGCATCT
GCTCCGTACATTAGGAACCGGCGGATGCTTCGCCCTCGATCAGGTTGCGGTAGCGCATGACTAGGATCGG
GCCAGCCTGCCCCGCCTCCTCCTTCAAATCGTACTCCGGCAGGTCATTTGACCCGATCAGCTTGCGCACG
GTGAAACAGAACTTCTTGAACTCTCCGGCGCTGCCACTGCGTTCGTAGATCGTCTTGAACAACCATCTGG
CTTCTGCCTTGCCTGCGGCGCGGCGTGCCAGGCGGTAGAGAAAACGGCCGATGCCGGGATCGATCAAAAA
GTAATCGGGGTGAACCGTCAGCACGTCCGGGTTCTTGCCTTCTGTGATCTCGCGGTACATCCAATCAGCT
AGCTCGATCTCGATGTACTCCGGCCGCCCGGTTTCGCTCTTTACGATCTTGTAGCGGCTAATCAAGGCTT
CACCCTCGGATACCGTCACCAGGCGGCCGTTCTTGGCCTTCTTCGTACGCTGCATGGCAACGTGCGTGGT
GTTTAACCGAATGCAGGTTTCTACCAGGTCGTCTTTCTGCTTTCCGCCATCGGCTCGCCGGCAGAACTTG
AGTACGTCCGCAACGTGTGGACGGAACACGCGGCCGGGCTTGTCTCCCTTCCCTTCCCGGTATCGGTTCA
TGGATTCGGTTAGATGGGAAACCGCCATCAGTACCAGGTCGTAATCCCACACACTGGCCATGCCGGCCGG
CCCTGCGGAAACCTCTACGTGCCCGTCTGGAAGCTCGTAGCGGATCACCTCGCCAGCTCGTCGGTCACGC
TTCGACAGACGGAAAACGGCCACGTCCATGATGCTGCGACTATCGCGGGTGCCCACGTCATAGAGCATCG
GAACGAAAAAATCTGGTTGCTCGTCGCCCTTGGGCGGCTTCCTAATCGACGGCGCACCGGCTGCCGGCGG
TTGCCGGGATTCTTTGCGGATTCGATCAGCGGCCGCTTGCCACGATTCACCGGGGCGTGCTTCTGCCTCG
ATGCGTTGCCGCTGGGCGGCCTGCGCGGCCTTCAACTTCTCCACCAGGTCATCACCCAGCGCCGCGCCGA
TTTGTACCGGGCCGGATGGTTTGCGACCGCTCACGCCGATTCCTCGGGCTTGGGGGTTCCAGTGCCATTG
CAGGGCCGGCAGGCAACCCAGCCGCTTACGCCTGGCCAACCGCCCGTTCCTCCACACATGGGGCATTCCA
CGGCGTCGGTGCCTGGTTGTTCTTGATTTTCCATGCCGCCTCCTTTAGCCGCTAAAATTCATCTACTCAT
TTATTCATTTGCTCATTTACTCTGGTAGCTGCGCGATGTATTCAGATAGCAGCTCGGTAATGGTCTTGCC
TTGGCGTACCGCGTACATCTTCAGCTTGGTGTGATCCTCCGCCGGCAACTGAAAGTTGACCCGCTTCATG
GCTGGCGTGTCTGCCAGGCTGGCCAACGTTGCAGCCTTGCTGCTGCGTGCGCTCGGACGGCCGGCACTTA
GCGTGTTTGTGCTTTTGCTCATTTTCTCTTTACCTCATTAACTCAAATGAGTTTTGATTTAATTTCAGCG
GCCAGCGCCTGGACCTCGCGGGCAGCGTCGCCCTCGGGTTCTGATTCAAGAACGGTTGTGCCGGCGGCGG
CAGTGCCTGGGTAGCTCACGCGCTGCGTGATACGGGACTCAAGAATGGGCAGCTCGTACCCGGCCAGCGC
CTCGGCAACCTCACCGCCGATGCGCGTGCCTTTGATCGCCCGCGACACGACAAAGGCCGCTTGTAGCCTT
CCATCCGTGACCTCAATGCGCTGCTTAACCAGCTCCACCAGGTCGGCGGTGGCCCATATGTCGTAAGGGC
TTGGCTGCACCGGAATCAGCACGAAGTCGGCTGCCTTGATCGCGGACACAGCCAAGTCCGCCGCCTGGGG
CGCTCCGTCGATCACTACGAAGTCGCGCCGGCCGATGGCCTTCACGTCGCGGTCAATCGTCGGGCGGTCG
ATGCCGACAACGGTTAGCGGTTGATCTTCCCGCACGGCCGCCCAATCGCGGGCACTGCCCTGGGGATCGG
AATCGACTAACAGAACATCGGCCCCGGCGAGTTGCAGGGCGCGGGCTAGATGGGTTGCGATGGTCGTCTT
GCCTGACCCGCCTTTCTGGTTAAGTACAGCGATAACCTTCATGCGTTCCCCTTGCGTATTTGTTTATTTA
CTCATCGCATCATATACGCAGCGACCGCATGACGCAAGCTGTTTTACTCAAATACACATCACCTTTTTAG
ACGGCGGCGCTCGGTTTCTTCAGCGGCCAAGCTGGCCGGCCAGGCCGCCAGCTTGGCATCAGACAAACCG
GCCAGGATTTCATGCAGCCGCACGGTTGAGACGTGCGCGGGCGGCTCGAACACGTACCCGGCCGCGATCA
TCTCCGCCTCGATCTCTTCGGTAATGAAAAACGGTTCGTCCTGGCCGTCCTGGTGCGGTTTCATGCTTGT
TCCTCTTGGCGTTCATTCTCGGCGGCCGCCAGGGCGTCGGCCTCGGTCAATGCGTCCTCACGGAAGGCAC
CGCGCCGCCTGGCCTCGGTGGGCGTCACTTCCTCGCTGCGCTCAAGTGCGCGGTACAGGGTCGAGCGATG
CACGCCAAGCAGTGCAGCCGCCTCTTTCACGGTGCGGCCTTCCTGGTCGATCAGCTCGCGGGCGTGCGCG
ATCTGTGCCGGGGTGAGGGTAGGGCGGGGGCCAAACTTCACGCCTCGGGCCTTGGCGGCCTCGCGCCCGC
TCCGGGTGCGGTCGATGATTAGGGAACGCTCGAACTCGGCAATGCCGGCGAACACGGTCAACACCATGCG
GCCGGCCGGCGTGGTGGTGTCGGCCCACGGCTCTGCCAGGCTACGCAGGCCCGCGCCGGCCTCCTGGATG
CGCTCGGCAATGTCCAGTAGGTCGCGGGTGCTGCGGGCCAGGCGGTCTAGCCTGGTCACTGTCACAACGT
CGCCAGGGCGTAGGTGGTCAAGCATCCTGGCCAGCTCCGGGCGGTCGCGCCTGGTGCCGGTGATCTTCTC
GGAAAACAGCTTGGTGCAGCCGGCCGCGTGCAGTTCGGCCCGTTGGTTGGTCAAGTCCTGGTCGTCGGTG
CTGACGCGGGCATAGCCCAGCAGGCCAGCGGCGGCGCTCTTGTTCATGGCGTAATGTCTCCGGTTCTAGT
CGCAAGTATTCTACTTTATGCGACTAAAACACGCGACAAGAAAACGCCAGGAAAAGGGCAGGGCGGCAGC
CTGTCGCGTAACTTAGGACTTGTGCGACATGTCGTTTTCAGAAGACGGCTGCACTGAACGTCAGAAGCCG
ACTGCACTATAGCAGCGGAGGGGTTGGATCAAAGTACTTTGATCCCGAGGGGAACCCTGTGGTTGGCATG
CACATACAAATGGACGAACGGATAAACCTTTTCACGCCCTTTTAAATATCCGATTATTCTAATAAACGCT
CTTTTCTCTTAGGTTTACCCGCCAATATATCCTGTCAAACACTGATAGTTTAAACTGAAGGCGGGAAACG
ACAATCTGATCCAAGCTCAAGCTGCTCTAGCATTCGCCATTCAGGCTGCGCAACTGTTGGGAAGGGCGAT
CGGTGCGGGCCTCTTCGCTATTACGCCAGCTGGCGAAAGGGGGATGTGCTGCAAGGCGATTAAGTTGGGT
AACGCCAGGGTTTTCCCAGTCACGACGTTGTAAAACGACGGCCAGTGCCAAGCTTCGACGAGTCAGTAAT
AAACGGCGTCAAAGTGGTTGCAGCCGGCACACACGAGTCGTGTTTATCAACTCAAAGCACAAATACTTTT
CCTCAACCTAAAAATAAGGCAATTAGCCAAAAACAACTTTGCGTGTAAACAACGCTCAATACACGTGTCA
TTTTATTATTAGCTATTGCTTCACCGCCTTAGCTTTCTCGTGACCTAGTCGTCCTCGTCTTTTCTTCTTC
TTCTTCTATAAAACAATACCCAAAGAGCTCTTCTTCTTCACAATTCAGATTTCAATTTCTCAAAATCTTA
AAAACTTTCTCTCAATTCTCTCTACCGTGATCAAGGTAAATTTCTGTGTTCCTTATTCTCTCAAAATCTT
CGATTTTGTTTTCGTTCGATCCCAATTTCGTATATGTTCTTTGGTTTAGATTCTGTTAATCTTAGATCGA
AGACGATTTTCTGGGTTTGATCGTTAGATATCATCTTAATTCTCGATTAGGGTTTCATAGATATCATCCG
ATTTGTTCAAATAATTTGAGTTTTGTCGAATAATTACTCTTCGATTTGTGATTTCTATCTAGATCTGGTG
TTAGTTTCTAGTTTGTGCGATCGAATTTGTAGATTAATCTGAGTTTTTCTGATTAACA
